>Addgene plasmid #115017 | AT3G57830 X016_pECIA2 | addgene full sequence | sequence record 296825 | Addgene NGS Result
GTAAAACGACGGCCAGTGAATTAATTCGTTGCAGGACAGGATGTGGTGCCCGATGTGACTAGCTCTTTGC
TGCAGGCCGTCCTATCCTCTGGTTCCGATAAGAGACCCAGAACTCCGGCCCCCCACCGCCCACCGCCACC
CCCATACATATGTGGTACGCAAGTAAGAGTGCCTGCGCATGCCCCATGTGCCCCACCAAGAGCTTTGCAT
CCCATACAAGTCCCCAAAGTGGAGAACCGAACCAATTCTTCGCGGGCAGAACAAAAGCTTCTGCACACGT
CTCCACTCGAATTTGGAGCCGGCCGGCGTGTGCAAAAGAGGTGAATCGAACGAAAGACCCGTGTGTAAAG
CCGCGTTTCCAAAATGTATAAAACCGAGAGCATCTGGCCAATGTGCATCAGTTGTGGTCAGCAGCAAAAT
CAAGTGAATCATCTCAGTGCAACTAAAGGGGGGATCCGATCTCAATATGAAGTTATGCATATTACTGGCC
GTCGTGGCCTTTGTTGGCCTCTCGCTCGGGTCACTGAATCCAGATGGGTTGTCTCTACTTGCTCTCAAAT
CCGCAATCTTACGAGACCCGACACGTGTAATGACTTCCTGGTCTGAGTCCGACCCGACTCCATGTCACTG
GCCTGGAATCATCTGCACACATGGCCGAGTCACCTCACTCGTTCTCTCCGGAAGAAGACTCTCAGGTTAC
ATACCCTCTAAACTCGGTCTACTCGACTCACTCATAAAACTCGACCTTGCTCGTAACAATTTCTCAAAAC
CAGTGCCGACTCGTCTCTTCAACGCCGTTAATCTCCGTTACATTGATCTCTCTCACAACTCAATCTCCGG
CCCAATTCCGGCCCAAATCCAATCCCTCAAGAATCTCACTCACATTGATTTCTCCTCCAATCTACTCAAC
GGTTCACTCCCTCAGTCACTCACTCAACTCGGAAGCTTAGTCGGCACACTCAATCTCTCTTACAACAGTT
TCTCCGGCGAAATTCCGCCGTCGTATGGCCGTTTTCCAGTCTTTGTCAGCTTAGATCTCGGCCACAATAA
TCTCACCGGAAAAATACCTCAGATTGGCTCTCTCTTAAACCAAGGACCAACAGCGTTCGCCGGAAACTCT
GAGCTCTGTGGTTTCCCATTACAGAAGCTGTGTAAAGATGAAGGTACGAACCCTAAGCTCGTCGCTCCAA
AACCAGAAGGCTCGCAAATCCTCCCGAAGAAACCAAACCCTAGCTTCATCGACAAGGACGGAAGAAAGAA
TAAACCGATCACCGGATCCCTGGAGGTGCTGTTCCAGGGACCAGGGAGCGACAAAACTCACACATGCCCA
CCGTGCCCAGCACCTGAACTCCTGGGGGGACCGTCAGTCTTCCTCTTCCCCCCAAAACCCAAGGACACCC
TCATGATCTCCCGGACCCCTGAGGTCACATGCGTGGTGGTGGACGTGAGCCACGAAGACCCTGAGGTCAA
GTTCAACTGGTACGTGGACGGCGTGGAGGTGCATAATGCCAAGACAAAGCCGCGGGAGGAGCAGTACAAC
AGCACGTACCGTGTGGTCAGCGTCCTCACCGTCCTGCACCAGGACTGGCTGAATGGCAAGGAGTACAAGT
GCAAGGTCTCCAACAAAGCCCTCCCAGCCCCCATCGAGAAAACCATCTCCAAAGCCAAAGGGCAGCCCCG
AGAACCACAGGTGTACACCCTGCCCCCATCCCGGGAGGAGATGACCAAGAACCAGGTCAGCCTGACCTGC
CTGGTCAAAGGCTTCTATCCCAGCGACATCGCCGTGGAGTGGGAGAGCAATGGGCAGCCGGAGAACAACT
ACAAGACCACGCCTCCCGTGCTGGACTCCGACGGCTCCTTCTTCCTCTACAGCAAGCTCACCGTGGACAA
GAGCAGGTGGCAGCAGGGGAACGTCTTCTCATGCTCCGTGATGCATGAGGGTCTGCACAACCACTACACG
CAGAAGAGCCTCTCCCTGTCTCCGGGTAAATCTAGAGGGCCCTTCGAAGGTAAGCCTATCCCTAACCCTC
TCCTCGGTCTCGATTCTACGCGTACCGGTCATCATCACCATCACCATTGAGTTTAAACCCGCTGATCAGC
CTCGACTGTGCCTTCTAAGGCCTGAGCTCGCTGATCAGCCTCGATCGAGGATCCAGACATGATAAGATAC
ATTGATGAGTTTGGACAAACCACAACTAGAATGCAGTGAAAAAAATGCTTTATTTGTGAAATTTGTGATG
CTATTGCTTTATTTGTAACCATTATAAGCTGCAATAAACAAGTTAACAACAACAATTGCATTCATTTTAT
GTTTCAGGTTCAGGGGGAGGTGTGGGAGGTTTTTTAAAGCAAGTAAAACCTCTACAAATGTGGTATGGCT
GATTATGATCAGTCGACCTGCAGGCATGCAAGCTTGGCGTAATCATGGTCATAGCTGTTTCCTGTGTGAA
ATTGTTATCCGCTCACAATTCCACACAACATACGAGCCGGAAGCATAAAGTGTAAAGCCTGGGGTGCCTA
ATGAGTGAGCTAACTCACATTAATTGCGTTGCGCTCACTGCCCGCTTTCCAGTCGGGAAACCTGTCGTGC
CAGCTGCATTAATGAATCGGCCAACGCGCGGGGAGAGGCGGTTTGCGTATTGGGCGCTCTTCCGCTTCCT
CGCTCACTGACTCGCTGCGCTCGGTCGTTCGGCTGCGGCGAGCGGTATCAGCTCACTCAAAGGCGGTAAT
ACGGTTATCCACAGAATCAGGGGATAACGCAGGAAAGAACATGTGAGCAAAAGGCCAGCAAAAGGCCAGG
AACCGTAAAAAGGCCGCGTTGCTGGCGTTTTTCCATAGGCTCCGCCCCCCTGACGAGCATCACAAAAATC
GACGCTCAAGTCAGAGGTGGCGAAACCCGACAGGACTATAAAGATACCAGGCGTTTCCCCCTGGAAGCTC
CCTCGTGCGCTCTCCTGTTCCGACCCTGCCGCTTACCGGATACCTGTCCGCCTTTCTCCCTTCGGGAAGC
GTGGCGCTTTCTCATAGCTCACGCTGTAGGTATCTCAGTTCGGTGTAGGTCGTTCGCTCCAAGCTGGGCT
GTGTGCACGAACCCCCCGTTCAGCCCGACCGCTGCGCCTTATCCGGTAACTATCGTCTTGAGTCCAACCC
GGTAAGACACGACTTATCGCCACTGGCAGCAGCCACTGGTAACAGGATTAGCAGAGCGAGGTATGTAGGC
GGTGCTACAGAGTTCTTGAAGTGGTGGCCTAACTACGGCTACACTAGAAGAACAGTATTTGGTATCTGCG
CTCTGCTGAAGCCAGTTACCTTCGGAAAAAGAGTTGGTAGCTCTTGATCCGGCAAACAAACCACCGCTGG
TAGCGGTGGTTTTTTTGTTTGCAAGCAGCAGATTACGCGCAGAAAAAAAGGATCTCAAGAAGATCCTTTG
ATCTTTTCTACGGGGTCTGACGCTCAGTGGAACGAAAACTCACGTTAAGGGATTTTGGTCATGAGATTAT
CAAAAAGGATCTTCACCTAGATCCTTTTAAATTAAAAATGAAGTTTTAAATCAATCTAAAGTATATATGA
GTAAACTTGGTCTGACAGTTACCAATGCTTAATCAGTGAGGCACCTATCTCAGCGATCTGTCTATTTCGT
TCATCCATAGTTGCCTGACTCCCCGTCGTGTAGATAACTACGATACGGGAGGGCTTACCATCTGGCCCCA
GTGCTGCAATGATACCGCGAGACCCACGCTCACCGGCTCCAGATTTATCAGCAATAAACCAGCCAGCCGG
AAGGGCCGAGCGCAGAAGTGGTCCTGCAACTTTATCCGCCTCCATCCAGTCTATTAATTGTTGCCGGGAA
GCTAGAGTAAGTAGTTCGCCAGTTAATAGTTTGCGCAACGTTGTTGCCATTGCTACAGGCATCGTGGTGT
CACGCTCGTCGTTTGGTATGGCTTCATTCAGCTCCGGTTCCCAACGATCAAGGCGAGTTACATGATCCCC
CATGTTGTGCAAAAAAGCGGTTAGCTCCTTCGGTCCTCCGATCGTTGTCAGAAGTAAGTTGGCCGCAGTG
TTATCACTCATGGTTATGGCAGCACTGCATAATTCTCTTACTGTCATGCCATCCGTAAGATGCTTTTCTG
TGACTGGTGAGTACTCAACCAAGTCATTCTGAGAATAGTGTATGCGGCGACCGAGTTGCTCTTGCCCGGC
GTCAATACGGGATAATACCGCGCCACATAGCAGAACTTTAAAAGTGCTCATCATTGGAAAACGTTCTTCG
GGGCGAAAACTCTCAAGGATCTTACCGCTGTTGAGATCCAGTTCGATGTAACCCACTCGTGCACCCAACT
GATCTTCAGCATCTTTTACTTTCACCAGCGTTTCTGGGTGAGCAAAAACAGGAAGGCAAAATGCCGCAAA
AAAGGGAATAAGGGCGACACGGAAATGTTGAATACTCATACTCTTCCTTTTTCAATATTATTGAAGCATT
TATCAGGGTTATTGTCTCATGAGCGGATACATATTTGAATGTATTTAGAAAAATAAACAAATAGGGGTTC
CGCGCACATTTCCCCGAAAAGTGCCACCTGACGTCTAAGAAACCATTATTATCATGACATTAACCTATAA
AAATAGGCGTATCACGAGGCCCTTTCGTCTCGCGCGTTTCGGTGATGACGGTGAAAACCTCTGACACATG
CAGCTCCCGGAGACGGTCACAGCTTGTCTGTAAGCGGATGCCGGGAGCAGACAAGCCCGTCAGGGCGCGT
CAGCGGGTGTTGGCGGGTGTCGGGGCTGGCTTAACTATGCGGCATCAGAGCAGATTGTACTGAGAGTGCA
CCATATGCGGTGTGAAATACCGCACAGATGCGTAAGGAGAAAATACCGCATCAGGCGCCATTCGCCATTC
AGGCTGCGCAACTGTTGGGAAGGGCGATCGGTGCGGGCCTCTTCGCTATTACGCCAGCTGGCGAAAGGGG
GATGTGCTGCAAGGCGATTAAGTTGGGTAACGCCAGGGTTTTCCCAGTCACGACGTT
Features (pLannotate 1.2.2; 17 found; start..end, strand, type, name):
     23..449     +  promoter       MT promoter: Drosophila metallothionein promoter
    467..520     +  sig_peptide    BiP signal sequence: Drosophila BiP signal sequence
   1310..1990    +  CDS            IGHG1 (fragment): IGHG1_HUMAN - Experimental evidence at protein level: Swiss-Prot protein existence level 1. Constant region of immunoglobulin heavy chains. Immunoglobulins, also known as antibodies, are membrane-bound or secreted glycoproteins produced by B lymphocytes. In the recognition phase of humoral immunity, the membrane-bound immunoglobulins serve as receptors which, upon binding of a specific antigen, trigger the clonal expansion and differentiation of B lymphocytes into immunoglobulins- secreting plasma cells. Secreted immunoglobulins mediate the effector phase of humoral immunity, which results in
   2009..2050    +  CDS            V5 tag: epitope tag from simian virus 5
   2150..2284    -  polyA_signal   SV40 poly(A) signal: SV40 polyadenylation signal
   2307..2391    -  CDS            large T antigen (fragment): large T antigen from SV40 (simian virus 40)
   2391..2415    +  misc_feature   MCS (fragment): pUC18/19 multiple cloning site
   2452..2468    -  protein_bind   lac operator: The lac repressor binds to the lac operator to inhibit transcription in E. coli. This inhibition can be relieved by adding lactose or isopropyl-β-D-thiogalactopyranoside (IPTG). lac repressor encoded by lacI
   2476..2506    -  promoter       lac promoter: promoter for the E. coli lac operon
   2521..2542    -  protein_bind   CAP binding site: CAP binding activates transcription in the presence of cAMP. E. coli catabolite activator protein
   2555..2647    -  CDS            lacI (fragment): lac repressor; lacI; The lac repressor binds to the lac operator to inhibit transcription in E. coli. This inhibition can be relieved by adding lactose or isopropyl-β-D-thiogalactopyranoside (IPTG).
   2830..3418    -  rep_origin     ori: high-copy-number ColE1/pMB1/pBR322/pUC origin of replication
   3589..4449    -  CDS            AmpR: β-lactamase; bla; confers resistance to ampicillin, carbenicillin, and related antibiotics
   4450..4554    -  promoter       AmpR promoter: bla
   4649..4684    +  CDS            rop (fragment): Rop protein, which maintains plasmids at low copy number; rop
   4786..4885    +  misc_feature   bom (fragment): basis of mobility region from pBR322
   4891..21      -  CDS            lacZα (fragment) (across the origin): LacZα fragment of β-galactosidase; lacZ fragment
