[The description below was written by a language model from this plasmid's Addgene catalogue record and pLannotate feature annotations shown in this document.]
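Description:
AT3G57830 X016_pECIA2 is an insect-cell expression plasmid built on the pECIA2 backbone for secreted production of a plant receptor ectodomain in Drosophila cell culture. It is maintained in E. coli as a high-copy plasmid through a ColE1/pUC-type origin and selected with ampicillin via the β-lactamase gene. The remaining bacterial annotations (fragments of lacZα, lacI, rop and bom, plus the lac promoter/operator region) are pUC/pBR322 backbone remnants with no role in the expression cassette. The sequenced record is about 5 kb.

The expression unit is driven by the Drosophila metallothionein promoter, which is switched on by adding copper sulfate to the culture. Downstream, a Drosophila BiP signal sequence directs the product into the secretory pathway. The insert is the extracellular domain of the Arabidopsis thaliana leucine-rich repeat receptor kinase encoded by AT3G57830, introduced by ligation-independent cloning. The feature table does not annotate it, but it presumably fills the gap between the signal peptide and the Fc region. It is fused at its C terminus to a human IgG1 Fc fragment, a V5 epitope and a hexahistidine tag (the His tag is stated in the catalogue entry but not picked up in the annotation), and an SV40 polyadenylation signal lies downstream of the cassette. The Fc moiety typically dimerizes the fusion and allows its capture, while V5 and His serve for detection and purification.

The plasmid is designated the "bait" vector of a matched pair, to be used with the corresponding pECIA14 "prey" construct carrying the same ectodomain. It belongs to a collection made to map extracellular interactions among Arabidopsis LRR receptor kinases.
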