Addgene plasmid #115017: AT3G57830 X016_pECIA2
Purpose: Bait vector AT3G57830 X016_pECIA2 should be used with prey vector AT3G57830 X016_pECIA14.
Depositing lab: Youssef Belkhadir. Depositing organization: Gregor Mendel Institute of Molecular Plant Biology. Publication: An extracellular network of Arabidopsis leucine-rich repeat receptor kinases. Smakowska-Luzan E, Mott GA, Parys K, Stegmann M, Howton TC, Layeghifard M, Neuhold J, Lehner A, Kong J, Grunwald K, Weinberger N, Satbhai SB, Mayer D, Busch W, Madalinski M, Stolt-Bergner P, Provart NJ, Mukhtar MS, Zipfel C, Desveaux D, Guttman DS, Belkhadir Y. Nature. 2018 Jan 18;553(7688):342-346. doi: 10.1038/nature25184. Epub 2018 Jan 10. PubMed 29320478.
Backbone
  Vector backbone: pECIA2
  Backbone manufacturer: Chris Garcia (Addgene plasmid # 47032)
  Vector type: Insect Expression
Growth in bacteria
  Bacterial resistance: Ampicillin, 100 μg/mL
  Growth temperature: 37°C
  Growth strain: DH5alpha
  Copy number: High Copy
Gene/Insert
  Gene/Insert name: AT3G57830
  Species: A. thaliana (mustard weed)
  Entrez Gene: AT3G57830 (a.k.a. AT3G57830)
  Promoter: Metallothionein (Copper-Inducible)
  Tag / fusion protein: Fc, V5 and hexahistidine tags (C terminal on backbone)
  Cloning method: Ligation Independent Cloning
Terms and licenses: Academic/Nonprofit Terms; Industry Terms: Not Available to Industry
Depositor comments: Plasmid for secreted expression in Drosophila cell culture by induction via CuSO4. Insert is an extracellular domain of indicated LRR-RK, C-terminally tagged with Fc, V5 and hexahistidine tags. Insert Protein Sequence: SLNPDGLSLLALKSAILRDPTRVMTSWSESDPTPCHWPGIICTHGRVTSLVLSGRRLSGYIPSKLGLLDSLIKLDLARNNFSKPVPTRLFNAVNLRYIDLSHNSISGPIPAQIQSLKNLTHIDFSSNLLNGSLPQSLTQLGSLVGTLNLSYNSFSGEIPPSYGRFPVFVSLDLGHNNLTGKIPQIGSLLNQGPTAFAGNSELCGFPLQKLCKDEGTNPKLVAPKPEGSQILPKKPNPSFIDKDGRKNKPITGS
How to cite: AT3G57830 X016_pECIA2 was a gift from Youssef Belkhadir (Addgene plasmid # 115017 ; http://n2t.net/addgene:115017 ; RRID:Addgene_115017)
